>Addgene plasmid #109339 | [pSK481] pLJC5 Flag-Depdc5(B) | addgene full sequence | sequence record 211215 | Addgene NGS Result
AACGCCAGCAACGCGGCCTTTTTACGGTTCCTGGCCTTTTGCTGGCCTTTTGCTCACATGTTCTTTCCTG
CGTTATCCCCTGATTCTGTGGATAACCGTATTACCGCCTTTGAGTGAGCTGATACCGCTCGCCGCAGCCG
AACGACCGAGCGCAGCGAGTCAGTGAGCGAGGAAGCGGAAGAGCGCCCAATACGCAAACCGCCTCTCCCC
GCGCGTTGGCCGATTCATTAATGCAGCTGGCACGACAGGTTTCCCGACTGGAAAGCGGGCAGTGAGCGCA
ACGCAATTAATGTGAGTTAGCTCACTCATTAGGCACCCCAGGCTTTACACTTTATGCTTCCGGCTCGTAT
GTTGTGTGGAATTGTGAGCGGATAACAATTTCACACAGGAAACAGCTATGACCATGATTACGCCAAGCGC
GCAATTAACCCTCACTAAAGGGAACAAAAGCTGGAGCTGCAAGCTTAATGTAGTCTTATGCAATACTCTT
GTAGTCTTGCAACATGGTAACGATGAGTTAGCAACATGCCTTACAAGGAGAGAAAAAGCACCGTGCATGC
CGATTGGTGGAAGTAAGGTGGTACGATCGTGCCTTATTAGGAAGGCAACAGACGGGTCTGACATGGATTG
GACGAACCACTGAATTGCCGCATTGCAGAGATATTGTATTTAAGTGCCTAGCTCGATACATAAACGGGTC
TCTCTGGTTAGACCAGATCTGAGCCTGGGAGCTCTCTGGCTAACTAGGGAACCCACTGCTTAAGCCTCAA
TAAAGCTTGCCTTGAGTGCTTCAAGTAGTGTGTGCCCGTCTGTTGTGTGACTCTGGTAACTAGAGATCCC
TCAGACCCTTTTAGTCAGTGTGGAAAATCTCTAGCAGTGGCGCCCGAACAGGGACTTGAAAGCGAAAGGG
AAACCAGAGGAGCTCTCTCGACGCAGGACTCGGCTTGCTGAAGCGCGCACGGCAAGAGGCGAGGGGCGGC
GACTGGTGAGTACGCCAAAAATTTTGACTAGCGGAGGCTAGAAGGAGAGAGATGGGTGCGAGAGCGTCAG
TATTAAGCGGGGGAGAATTAGATCGCGATGGGAAAAAATTCGGTTAAGGCCAGGGGGAAAGAAAAAATAT
AAATTAAAACATATAGTATGGGCAAGCAGGGAGCTAGAACGATTCGCAGTTAATCCTGGCCTGTTAGAAA
CATCAGAAGGCTGTAGACAAATACTGGGACAGCTACAACCATCCCTTCAGACAGGATCAGAAGAACTTAG
ATCATTATATAATACAGTAGCAACCCTCTATTGTGTGCATCAAAGGATAGAGATAAAAGACACCAAGGAA
GCTTTAGACAAGATAGAGGAAGAGCAAAACAAAAGTAAGACCACCGCACAGCAAGCAGCAGCTGATCTTC
AGACCTGGAGGAGGAGATATGAGGGACAATTGGAGAAGTGAATTATATAAATATAAAGTAGTAAAAATTG
AACCATTAGGAGTAGCACCCACCAAGGCAAAGAGAAGAGTGGTGCAGAGAGAAAAAAGAGCAGTGGGAAT
AGGAGCTTTGTTCCTTGGGTTCTTGGGAGCAGCAGGAAGCACTATGGGCGCAGCGTCAATGACGCTGACG
GTACAGGCCAGACAATTATTGTCTGGTATAGTGCAGCAGCAGAACAATTTGCTGAGGGCTATTGAGGCGC
AACAGCATCTGTTGCAACTCACAGTCTGGGGCATCAAGCAGCTCCAGGCAAGAATCCTGGCTGTGGAAAG
ATACCTAAAGGATCAACAGCTCCTGGGGATTTGGGGTTGCTCTGGAAAACTCATTTGCACCACTGCTGTG
CCTTGGAATGCTAGTTGGAGTAATAAATCTCTGGAACAGATTTGGAATCACACGACCTGGATGGAGTGGG
ACAGAGAAATTAACAATTACACAAGCTTAATACACTCCTTAATTGAAGAATCGCAAAACCAGCAAGAAAA
GAATGAACAAGAATTATTGGAATTAGATAAATGGGCAAGTTTGTGGAATTGGTTTAACATAACAAATTGG
CTGTGGTATATAAAATTATTCATAATGATAGTAGGAGGCTTGGTAGGTTTAAGAATAGTTTTTGCTGTAC
TTTCTATAGTGAATAGAGTTAGGCAGGGATATTCACCATTATCGTTTCAGACCCACCTCCCAACCCCGAG
GGGACCCGACAGGCCCGAAGGAATAGAAGAAGAAGGTGGAGAGAGAGACAGAGACAGATCCATTCGATTA
GTGAACGGATCTCGACGGTATCGATCACGAGACTAGCCTCGAGCGGGATCTGGCCTCCGCGCCGGGTTTT
GGCGCCTCCCGCGGGCGCCCCCCTCCTCACGGCGAGCGCTGCCACGTCAGACGAAGGGCGCAGCGAGCGT
CCTGATCCTTCCGCCCGGACGCTCAGGACAGCGGCCCGCTGCTCATAAGACTCGGCCTTAGAACCCCAGT
ATCAGCAGAAGGACATTTTAGGACGGGACTTGGGTGACTCTAGGGCACTGGTTTTCTTTCCAGAGAGCGG
AACAGGCGAGGAAAAGTAGTCCCTTCTCGGCGATTCTGCGGAGGGATCTCCGTGGGGCGGTGAACGCCGA
TGATTATATAAGGACGCGCCGGGTGTGGCACAGCTAGTTCCGTCGCAGCCGGGATTTGGGTCGCGGTTCT
TGTTTGTGGATCGCTGTGATCGTCACTTGGTGAGTAGCGGGCTGCTGGGCTGGCCGGGGCTTTCGTGGCC
GCCGGGCCGCTCGGTGGGACGGAAGCGTGTGGAGAGACCGCCAAGGGCTGTAGTCTGGGTCCGCGAGCAA
GGTTGCCCTGAACTGGGGGTTGGGGGGAGCGCAGCAAAATGGCGGCTGTTCCCGAGTCTTGAATGGAAGA
CGCTTGTGAGGCGGGCTGTGAGGTCGTTGAAACAAGGTGGGGGGCATGGTGGGCGGCAAGAACCCAAGGT
CTTGAGGCCTTCGCTAATGCGGGAAAGCTCTTATTCGGGTGAGATGGGCTGGGGCACCATCTGGGGACCC
TGACGTGAAGTTTGTCACTGACTGGAGAACTCGGTTTGTCGTCTGTTGCGGGGGCGGCAGTTATGGCGGT
GCCGTTGGGCAGTGCACCCGTACCTTTGGGAGCGCGCGCCCTCGTCGTGTCGTGACGTCACCCGTTCTGT
TGGCTTATAATGCAGGGTGGGGCCACCTGCCGGTAGGTGTGCGGTAGGCTTTTCTCCGTCGCAGGACGCA
GGGTTCGGGCCTAGGGTAGGCTCTCCTGAATCGACAGGCGCCGGACCTCTGGTGAGGGGAGGGATAAGTG
AGGCGTCAGTTTCTTTGGTCGGTTTTATGTACCTATCTTCTTAAGTAGCTGAAGCTCCGGTTTTGAACTA
TGCGCTCGGGGTTGGCGAGTGTGTTTTGTGAAGTTTTTTAGGCACCTTTTGAAATGTAATCATTTGGGTC
AATATGTAATTTTCAGTGTTAGACTAGTAAATTGTCCGCTAAATTCTGGCCGTTTTTGGCTTTTTTGTTA
GACGAAGCGCTAGCGCTACCGGTGCCACCATGGACTACAAGGATGACGATGACAAGGGTGGTGGTGGTGG
TGCGTCGACGATGAGAACAACAAAGGTCTACAAACTCGTCATCCACAAGAAGGGCTTTGGGGGCAGTGAT
GATGAGCTAGTTGTGAACCCCAAAGTGTTCCCTCACATCAAGCTTGGAGACATTGTAGAGATTGCACACC
CCAACGATGAATACAGCCCTCTGCTTTTGCAGGTCAAGTCTCTTAAGGAAGATTTACAGAAGGAAACTAT
CAGTGTGGACCAGACTGTGACTCAAGTGTTCCGGCTGAGACCTTATCAGGATGTCTATGTTAATGTCGTA
GACCCTAAGGATGTGACCCTTGACCTAGTGGAATTAACTTTTAAGGATCAGTATATTGGCCGTGGGGATA
TGTGGCGACTAAAGAAAAGTTTGGTCAGCACATGTGCCTATATCACCCAGAAGGTGGAGTTTGCTGGCAT
CAGAGCACAGGCTGGTGAACTGTGGGTTAAGAATGAGAAGGTCATGTGTGGCTACATCAGTGAAGATACC
AGGGTGGTGTTTCGTTCTACGTCGGCTATGGTTTACATATTTATTCAGATGAGCTGTGAAATGTGGGATT
TTGATATTTATGGGGATTTGTATTTTGAGAAAGCTGTGAATGGTTTCCTTGCTGATCTATTTACCAAGTG
GAAGGAGAAGAACTGTAGTCATGAAGTGACAGTGGTCCTGTTTTCTAGAACTTTCTATGATGCAAAATCT
GTTGATGAATTTCCTGAAATAAACCGAGCCTCAATTCGACAGGATCATAAGGGGAGATTCTATGAAGACT
TTTACAAAGTGGTGGTGCAGAATGAGAGAAGAGAAGAATGGACTTCACTTCTCGTAACCATTAAAAAACT
CTTCATCCAGTATCCAGTGTTGGTGCGACTGGAACAGGCAGAGGGCTTTCCTCAAGGAGATAATTCTACC
TCAGCACAAGGAAACTACCTGGAGGCCATCAATCTGTCATTCAATGTGTTTGATAAGCACTACATCAACC
GCAACTTTGACCGAACTGGGCAGATGTCAGTGGTGATCACGCCCGGGGTGGGTGTCTTTGAAGTGGACCG
CCTACTCATGATCCTGACCAAGCAGCGGATGATAGATAATGGAATTGGTGTGGATTTGGTGTGCATGGGA
GGCAGCGGAAGCGGCGCTGTCCCATTGTTCAAGCTCCATAATCGGAGTGCTCCCCGTGATTCTCGTCTGG
GCGATGACTATAATATCCCTCACTGGATAAACCACAGTTTCTACACATCCAAAAGCCAGCTCTTTTGTAA
TAGTTTCACCCCACGAATAAAACTGGCAGGAAAGAAGCCCGCCTCTGAGAAAGCAAAAAATGGCCGTGAT
ACATCTCTCGGGAGTCCAAAAGAATCTGAGAACGCCCTTCCCATCCAAGTAGATTATGACGCCTATGACG
CTCAAGTGTTCAGGCTGCCCGGCCCATCCCGGGCCCAGTGCCTCACCACCTGCAGATCTGTGCGAGAGCG
AGAGAGTCACAGTCGAAAGAGTGCCAGCTCCTGTGATGTTTCATCCAGCCCTTCCCTACCAAGCCGCACA
CTGCCCACTGAGGAAGTGAGGAGCCAGGCTTCTGACGACAGCTCCCTAGGCAAGAGTGCCAACATCCTGA
TGATCCCACACCCCCACCTGCACCAGTATGAAGTCAGCAGCTCCTTGGGATACACCAGCACTCGAGATGT
CCTGGAGAACATGATGGAGCCACCACAGCGAGACTCCAGTGCACCAGGGAGGTTTCACGTTGGCAGTGCA
GAATCCATGCTGCATGTTCGACCTGGTGGATACACGCCCCAGAGAGCACTGATTAACCCCTTCGCTCCCT
CTCGGATGCCCATGAAGCTTACGTCCAACAGAAGGCGCTGGATGCACACTTTTCCTGTGGGGCCATCCGG
AGAAGCCATCCAGATCCACCACCAGACCCGACAGAATATGGCGGAGCTACAAGGCAGCGGGCAGAGGGAT
CCAACTCACTCCTCTGCAGAGCTGCTGGAGTTAGCATATCATGAAGCTGCTGGAAGGCACAGCAATTCCC
GCCAGCCTGGTGACGGCATGTCCTTCTTGAACTTCAGTGGAACAGAGGAGCTTTCTGTCGGCCTGCTTAG
CAACAGTGGTGCAGGTATGAATCCTAGGACCCAGAATAAGGATTCTCTAGAGGACAGTGTTTCTACCTCT
CCAGACCCAATTCTGACACTGTCTGCTCCCCCTGTAGTGCCAGGCTTCTGTTGCACAGTTGGAGTGGACT
GGAAGTCTCTCACTACTCCGGCGTGCCTCCCCCTTACCACCGACTACTTCCCTGACCGCCAGGGCCTGCA
GAATGACTACACAGAGGGCTGTTATGATCTCCTTCCAGAAGCAGACATCGACAGGAGGGACGAAGATGGT
GTGCAGATGACAGCCCAGCAGGTATTTGAAGAGTTTATTTGCCAACGTCTCATGCAGGGCTACCAAATCA
TAGTGCAGCCCAAGACACAGAAACCCAATCCTGCTGTCCCGCCCCCGCTGAGCAGTAGCCCACTCTATAG
CCGAGGCCTTGTGTCCCGAAACCGCCCTGAGGAGGAGGACCAGTATTGGCTGAGTATGGGCAGAACGTTC
CACAAAGTGACGCTGAAGGATAAGATGATCACAGTGACGCGATACCTTCCCAAGTATCCTTATGAATCTG
CCCAGATCCACTACACCTACAGCCTCTGTCCTTCCCACTCAGACTCAGAGTTCGTCTCCTGCTGGGTGGA
GTTTTCCCACGAACGGCTGGAGGAGTACAAGTGGAATTACTTAGATCAGTATATCTGTTCTGCCGGCTCT
GAAGACTTCAGCTTAATTGAGTCCCTGAAGTTCTGGAGGACCCGCTTCCTGCTGCTGCCAGCCTGTGTCA
CCGCCACCAAGCGCATCACGGAGGGGGAGGCCCACTGCGACATCTATGGGGACAGGCCCCGTGCAGACGA
GGACGAGTGGCAACTCCTGGATGGTTTTGTCCGCTTTGTGGAGGGCTTGAATCGCATTCGCAGGCGGCAT
CGCTCGGATCGCATGATGCGGAAAGGGACCGCCATGAAAGGCTTGCAGATGACTGGGCCCATTTCCACGC
ATTCTCTGGAGTCAACTGCACCCCCAGTGGGGAAGAAGGGAACCTCAGCTCTCTCTGCCCTGTTGGAGAT
GGAGGCCAGTCAGAAGTGCCTGGGAGAACAGCAGGCAGCTGTGCATGGTGGGAAGAGCTCCGCCCAGTCA
GCCGAGAGCAGCAGCGTTGCCATGACTCCCACCTACATGGACAGCCCACGAAAGGACGGGGCCTTCTTTA
TGGAGTTTGTCCGCAGCCCACGCACAGCATCGTCCGCCTTCTACCCTCAGGTATCTGTGGACCAAACAGC
CACTCCTATGTTGGACGGCACCAGTTTGGGCATATGCACAGGCCAATCCATGGACAGAGGCAACAGCCAG
ACCTTTGGGAACTCCCAGAACATAGGAGAACAGGGCTACTCCTCCACAAACTCCAGTGACAGCAGCTCTC
AGCAGCTGGTGGCAAGCTCCTTGACCTCATCCTCTACCCTGACAGAGATCCTGGAAGCCATGAAGCACCC
CTCGACAGGAGTCCAGCTGCTCTCTGAACAGAAGGGCCTCTCACCGTACTGCTTCATCAGCGCGGAGGTG
GTACACTGGTTGGTGAACCACGTGGAGGGGATCCAGACACAGGCGATGGCCATTGACATCATGCAGAAAA
TGCTGGAAGAGCAGCTCATCACACATGCATCTGGCGAAGCCTGGCGGACCTTCATCTACGGCTTCTATTT
CTACAAGATAGTAACGGACAAAGAGCCCGACCGAGTGGCCATGCAGCAGCCCGCCACCACCTGGCACACA
GCAGGAGTGGACGACTTCGCCAGCTTCCAGCGCAAGTGGTTTGAGGTGGCCTTTGTGGCAGAAGAGCTCG
TGCACTCTGAGATTCCTGCCTTTCTCCTGCCCTGGCTGCCTAGCCGGCCAGCCTCCTATGCAAGTAGGCA
CAGCTCCTTTAGCCGAAGTTTTGGAGGACGGAGCCAGGCGGCAGCACTTTTAGCTGCCACTGTCCCAGAG
CAGAGGACTGTGACCCTGGATGTTGACGTGAACAACCGCACAGACCGGCTGGAGTGGTGCAGCTGTTATT
ACCATGGCAACTTTTCTCTGAATGCAGCCTTTGAGATCAAGCTGCACTGGATGGCGGTGACCGCAGCAGT
ACTCTTCGAGATGGTCCAAGGTTGGCATCGGAAAGCCACCTCCTGTGGCTTCTTGTTAGTCCCAGTTTTG
GAGGGGCCTTTTGCACTGCCCAGTTACCTGTATGGCGACCCCCTTCGTGCCCAGCTCTTCATCCCACTCA
ACATCAGCTGCTTGCTCAAGGAGGGCAGCGAGCACCTGTTTGATAGCTTTGAACCCGAAACGTACTGGGA
TCGAATGCACCTCTTCCAGGAAGCCATTGCACACAGGTTTGGGTTTGTACAAGATAAATATTCTGCCTCT
GCTTTTAACTTCCCTGCTGAGAACAAGCCTCAGTATATCCACGTTACAGGAACAGTGTTTCTGCAGCTGC
CCTACTCCAAGCGCAAGTTCTCAGGGCAGCAGCGGCGGCGGCGGAACTCCACCAGCTCCACCAACCAGAA
CATGTTCTGCGAGGAGCGGGTCGGCTACAACTGGGCCTACAACACCATGCTCACCAAAACATGGCGCTCC
AGCGCCACAGGGGATGAAAAGTTTGCTGATCGGCTGCTGAAGGACTTCACGGACTTCTGCATCAACCGTG
ACAACCGGCTGGTCACGTTCTGGACAAGTTGCCTGGAGAAGATGCATGCCAGTGCCCCGTGAGAATTCTC
GACCTCGAGACAAATGGCAGTATTCATCCACAATTTTAAAAGAAAAGGGGGGATTGGGGGGTACAGTGCA
GGGGAAAGAATAGTAGACATAATAGCAACAGACATACAAACTAAAGAATTACAAAAACAAATTACAAAAA
TTCAAAATTTTCGGGTTTATTACAGGGACAGCAGAGATCCACTTTGGCCGCGGCTCGAGGGGGTTGGGGT
TGCGCCTTTTCCAAGGCAGCCCTGGGTTTGCGCAGGGACGCGGCTGCTCTGGGCGTGGTTCCGGGAAACG
CAGCGGCGCCGACCCTGGGTCTCGCACATTCTTCACGTCCGTTCGCAGCGTCACCCGGATCTTCGCCGCT
ACCCTTGTGGGCCCCCCGGCGACGCTTCCTGCTCCGCCCCTAAGTCGGGAAGGTTCCTTGCGGTTCGCGG
CGTGCCGGACGTGACAAACGGAAGCCGCACGTCTCACTAGTACCCTCGCAGACGGACAGCGCCAGGGAGC
AATGGCAGCGCGCCGACCGCGATGGGCTGTGGCCAATAGCGGCTGCTCAGCAGGGCGCGCCGAGAGCAGC
GGCCGGGAAGGGGCGGTGCGGGAGGCGGGGTGTGGGGCGGTAGTGTGGGCCCTGTTCCTGCCCGCGCGGT
GTTCCGCATTCTGCAAGCCTCCGGAGCGCACGTCGGCAGTCGGCTCCCTCGTTGACCGAATCACCGACCT
CTCTCCCCAGGGGGATCCACCGGAGCTTACCATGACCGAGTACAAGCCCACGGTGCGCCTCGCCACCCGC
GACGACGTCCCCAGGGCCGTACGCACCCTCGCCGCCGCGTTCGCCGACTACCCCGCCACGCGCCACACCG
TCGATCCGGACCGCCACATCGAGCGGGTCACCGAGCTGCAAGAACTCTTCCTCACGCGCGTCGGGCTCGA
CATCGGCAAGGTGTGGGTCGCGGACGACGGCGCCGCGGTGGCGGTCTGGACCACGCCGGAGAGCGTCGAA
GCGGGGGCGGTGTTCGCCGAGATCGGCCCGCGCATGGCCGAGTTGAGCGGTTCCCGGCTGGCCGCGCAGC
AACAGATGGAAGGCCTCCTGGCGCCGCACCGGCCCAAGGAGCCCGCGTGGTTCCTGGCCACCGTCGGCGT
CTCGCCCGACCACCAGGGCAAGGGTCTGGGCAGCGCCGTCGTGCTCCCCGGAGTGGAGGCGGCCGAGCGC
GCCGGGGTGCCCGCCTTCCTGGAGACCTCCGCGCCCCGCAACCTCCCCTTCTACGAGCGGCTCGGCTTCA
CCGTCACCGCCGACGTCGAGGTGCCCGAAGGACCGCGCACCTGGTGCATGACCCGCAAGCCCGGTGCCTG
ACGCCCGCCCCACGACCCGCAGCGCCCGACCGAAAGGAGCGCACGACCCCATGCATCGGTACCTTTAAGA
CCAATGACTTACAAGGCAGCTGTAGATCTTAGCCACTTTTTAAAAGAAAAGGGGGGACTGGAAGGGCTAA
TTCACTCCCAACGAAGACAAGATCTGCTTTTTGCTTGTACTGGGTCTCTCTGGTTAGACCAGATCTGAGC
CTGGGAGCTCTCTGGCTAACTAGGGAACCCACTGCTTAAGCCTCAATAAAGCTTGCCTTGAGTGCTTCAA
GTAGTGTGTGCCCGTCTGTTGTGTGACTCTGGTAACTAGAGATCCCTCAGACCCTTTTAGTCAGTGTGGA
AAATCTCTAGCAGTAGTAGTTCATGTCATCTTATTATTCAGTATTTATAACTTGCAAAGAAATGAATATC
AGAGAGTGAGAGGAACTTGTTTATTGCAGCTTATAATGGTTACAAATAAAGCAATAGCATCACAAATTTC
ACAAATAAAGCATTTTTTTCACTGCATTCTAGTTGTGGTTTGTCCAAACTCATCAATGTATCTTATCATG
TCTGGCTCTAGCTATCCCGCCCCTAACTCCGCCCATCCCGCCCCTAACTCCGCCCAGTTCCGCCCATTCT
CCGCCCCATGGCTGACTAATTTTTTTTATTTATGCAGAGGCCGAGGCCGCCTCGGCCTCTGAGCTATTCC
AGAAGTAGTGAGGAGGCTTTTTTGGAGGCCTAGGGACGTACCCAATTCGCCCTATAGTGAGTCGTATTAC
GCGCGCTCACTGGCCGTCGTTTTACAACGTCGTGACTGGGAAAACCCTGGCGTTACCCAACTTAATCGCC
TTGCAGCACATCCCCCTTTCGCCAGCTGGCGTAATAGCGAAGAGGCCCGCACCGATCGCCCTTCCCAACA
GTTGCGCAGCCTGAATGGCGAATGGG
[124 nt withheld, positions 10667-10790]
C
[91 nt withheld, positions 10792-10882]
A
[49 nt withheld, positions 10884-10932]
CCTTTGACGTTGGAGTCCACGTTCTTT
[37 nt withheld, positions 10960-10996]
ACCCTATCTCGGTCTATTCTTTTGATTTATAAGGGATTTTGCCGATTTCGGCCTATTGGTTAAAAAATGA
GCTGATTTAACAAAAATTTAACGCGAATTTTAACAAAATATTAACGCTTACAATTTAGGTGGCACTTTTC
GGGGAAATGTGCGCGGAACCCCTATTTGTTTATTTTTCTAAATACATTCAAATATGTATCCGCTCATGAG
ACAATAACCCTGATAAATGCTTCAATAATATTGAAAAAGGAAGAGTATGAGTATTCAACATTTCCGTGTC
GCCCTTATTCCCTTTTTTGCGGCATTTTGCCTTCCTGTTTTTGCTCACCCAGAAACGCTGGTGAAAGTAA
AAGATGCTGAAGATCAGTTGGGTGCACGAGTGGGTTACATCGAACTGGATCTCAACAGCGGTAAGATCCT
TGAGAGTTTTCGCCCCGAAGAACGTTTTCCAATGATGAGCACTTTTAAAGTTCTGCTATGTGGCGCGGTA
TTATCCCGTATTGACGCCGGGCAAGAGCAACTCGGTCGCCGCATACACTATTCTCAGAATGACTTGGTTG
AGTACTCACCAGTCACAGAAAAGCATCTTACGGATGGCATGACAGTAAGAGAATTATGCAGTGCTGCCAT
AACCATGAGTGATAACACTGCGGCCAACTTACTTCTGACAACGATCGGAGGACCGAAGGAGCTAACCGCT
TTTTTGCACAACATGGGGGATCATGTAACTCGCCTTGATCGTTGGGAACCGGAGCTGAATGAAGCCATAC
CAAACGACGAGCGTGACACCACGATGCCTGTAGCAATGGCAACAACGTTGCGCAAACTATTAACTGGCGA
ACTACTTACTCTAGCTTCCCGGCAACAATTAATAGACTGGATGGAGGCGGATAAAGTTGCAGGACCACTT
CTGCGCTCGGCCCTTCCGGCTGGCTGGTTTATTGCTGATAAATCTGGAGCCGGTGAGCGTGGGTCTCGCG
GTATCATTGCAGCACTGGGGCCAGATGGTAAGCCCTCCCGTATCGTAGTTATCTACACGACGGGGAGTCA
GGCAACTATGGATGAACGAAATAGACAGATCGCTGAGATAGGTGCCTCACTGATTAAGCATTGGTAACTG
TCAGACCAAGTTTACTCATATATACTTTAGATTGATTTAAAACTTCATTTTTAATTTAAAAGGATCTAGG
TGAAGATCCTTTTTGATAATCTCATGACCAAAATCCCTTAACGTGAGTTTTCGTTCCACTGAGCGTCAGA
CCCCGTAGAAAAGATCAAAGGATCTTCTTGAGATCCTTTTTTTCTGCGCGTAATCTGCTGCTTGCAAACA
AAAAAACCACCGCTACCAGCGGTGGTTTGTTTGCCGGATCAAGAGCTACCAACTCTTTTTCCGAAGGTAA
CTGGCTTCAGCAGAGCGCAGATACCAAATACTGTTCTTCTAGTGTAGCCGTAGTTAGGCCACCACTTCAA
GAACTCTGTAGCACCGCCTACATACCTCGCTCTGCTAATCCTGTTACCAGTGGCTGCTGCCAGTGGCGAT
AAGTCGTGTCTTACCGGGTTGGACTCAAGACGATAGTTACCGGATAAGGCGCAGCGGTCGGGCTGAACGG
GGGGTTCGTGCACACAGCCCAGCTTGGAGCGAACGACCTACACCGAACTGAGATACCTACAGCGTGAGCT
ATGAGAAAGCGCCACGCTTCCCGAAGGGAGAAAGGCGGACAGGTATCCGGTAAGCGGCAGGGTCGGAACA
GGAGAGCGCACGAGGGAGCTTCCAGGGGGAAACGCCTGGTATCTTTATAGTCCTGTCGGGTTTCGCCACC
TCTGACTTGAGCGTCGATTTTTGTGATGCTCGTCAGGGGGGCGGAGCCTATGGAAA
Features (pLannotate 1.2.2; 28 found; start..end, strand, type, name):
     48..181     +  rep_origin     RSF ori (fragment): Plasmids containing the RSF 1030 origin of replication can be propagated in E. coli cells that contain additional plasmids with compatible origins.
    183..275     +  CDS            lacI (fragment): lac repressor; lacI; The lac repressor binds to the lac operator to inhibit transcription in E. coli. This inhibition can be relieved by adding lactose or isopropyl-β-D-thiogalactopyranoside (IPTG).
    288..309     +  protein_bind   CAP binding site: CAP binding activates transcription in the presence of cAMP. E. coli catabolite activator protein
    324..354     +  promoter       lac promoter: promoter for the E. coli lac operon
    358..380     +  protein_bind   lac operator (fragment): The lac repressor binds to the lac operator to inhibit transcription in E. coli. This inhibition can be relieved by adding lactose or isopropyl-β-D-thiogalactopyranoside (IPTG). lac repressor encoded by lacI
    423..441     +  promoter       T3 promoter: promoter for bacteriophage T3 RNA polymerase
    469..695     +  promoter       RSV promoter: Rous sarcoma virus enhancer/promoter
    696..876     +  LTR            5' LTR (truncated): truncated 5' long terminal repeat (LTR) from HIV-1
    923..1048    +  misc_feature   HIV-1 Ψ: packaging signal of human immunodeficiency virus type 1
   1032..1395    +  CDS            HIV-1 gag (fragment): gag protein from human immunodeficiency virus 1; gag
   1541..1774    +  misc_feature   RRE: The Rev response element (RRE) of HIV-1 allows for Rev-dependent mRNA export from the nucleus to the cytoplasm.
   2151..2251    +  CDS            Rev (fragment): human immunodeficiency virus 1 (HIV-1) Rev protein; rev; enhances nuclear export of unspliced and incompletely spliced viral mRNAs
   2292..3503    +  promoter       UbC promoter: human ubiquitin C promoter
   3533..3556    +  CDS            3xFLAG (fragment): three tandem FLAG® epitope tags, followed by an enterokinase cleavage site
   3581..8389    +  CDS            DEPDC5: DEPD5_HUMAN - Also known as KIAA0645 From Homo sapiens (Human).
   8434..8551    +  misc_feature   cPPT/CTS: central polypurine tract and central termination sequence of HIV-1
   8600..9110    +  promoter       hPGK promoter: human phosphoglycerate kinase 1 promoter
   9132..9731    +  CDS            PuroR: puromycin N-acetyltransferase; pac from Streptomyces alboniger; confers resistance to puromycin
   9774..9857    +  CDS            nef (fragment): NEF_HV1Z2 - Experimental evidence at protein level: Swiss-Prot protein existence level 1. Extracellular Nef protein targets CD4(+) T-lymphocytes for apoptosis by interacting with CXCR4 surface receptors. From Human immunodeficiency virus type 1 group M subtype D (isolate Z2/CDC-Z34) (HIV-1).
   9859..10092   +  LTR            3' LTR (ΔU3): self-inactivating 3' long terminal repeat (LTR) from HIV-1
  10164..10285   +  polyA_signal   SV40 poly(A) signal: SV40 polyadenylation signal
  10325..10460   +  rep_origin     SV40 ori: SV40 origin of replication
  10481..10499   -  promoter       T7 promoter: promoter for bacteriophage T7 RNA polymerase
  10507..10662   +  CDS            lacZα (fragment): LacZα fragment of β-galactosidase; lacZ fragment
  10667..11095   +  rep_origin     f1 ori (sequence partly withheld): f1 bacteriophage origin of replication; arrow indicates direction of (+) strand synthesis
  11148..11252   +  promoter       AmpR promoter: bla
  11253..12113   +  CDS            AmpR: β-lactamase; bla; confers resistance to ampicillin, carbenicillin, and related antibiotics
  12284..12872   +  rep_origin     ori: high-copy-number ColE1/pMB1/pBR322/pUC origin of replication
