[The description below was written by a language model from this plasmid's Addgene catalogue record and pLannotate feature annotations shown in this document.]
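Description:
[pSK481] pLJC5 Flag-Depdc5(B) is a lentiviral expression plasmid of about 12.9 kb, built on the pLJC5 backbone, for delivering a FLAG-tagged mutant of human DEPDC5 into mammalian cells. In bacteria it is maintained as a high-copy plasmid through a ColE1/pUC-type origin and selected with ampicillin via the β-lactamase gene. An f1 origin and remnants of lac, T3 and T7 cloning-vector sequences are also annotated, as are short fragments called as RSF ori and lacI, which are probably backbone residue rather than working parts.

The viral portion has a third-generation, self-inactivating layout. An RSV promoter drives a truncated HIV-1 5' LTR to produce the genomic RNA in packaging cells, followed by the Ψ packaging signal with a partial gag sequence and the Rev response element for Rev-dependent nuclear export. The ΔU3 3' LTR disables LTR promoter activity after integration, and an SV40 polyadenylation signal and SV40 origin lie downstream.

Within the provirus, the human ubiquitin C promoter drives the DEPDC5 open reading frame of roughly 4.8 kb. It carries an N-terminal FLAG tag; the annotation detects only a short fragment of a 3xFLAG match, consistent with a single epitope. The "B" mutant replaces residues 371–375 (EQPLH) with a GSGSG linker. A cPPT/CTS element follows the insert, and then a human PGK promoter drives puromycin N-acetyltransferase for selection of transduced cells.

The stated purpose is lentiviral expression of this Depdc5 mutant. The associated work concerns the architecture of the human GATOR1 and GATOR1–Rag GTPase complexes, so the construct was presumably used for stable expression and FLAG-based detection or pulldown, though the record does not describe the mutation's specific effect.
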