Addgene plasmid #109339: [pSK481] pLJC5 Flag-Depdc5(B)
Purpose: Lenti-viral expression of Flag-tagged Depdc5 mutant B
Depositing lab: David Sabatini & Kuang Shen. Depositing organization: Whitehead Institute for Biomedical Research. Publication: Architecture of the human GATOR1 and GATOR1-Rag GTPases complexes. Shen K, Huang RK, Brignole EJ, Condon KJ, Valenstein ML, Chantranupong L, Bomaliyamu A, Choe A, Hong C, Yu Z, Sabatini DM. Nature. 2018 Apr 5;556(7699):64-69. doi: 10.1038/nature26158. Epub 2018 Mar 28. PubMed 29590090.
Backbone
  Vector backbone: pLJC5
  Vector type: Lentiviral
Growth in bacteria
  Bacterial resistance: Ampicillin, 100 μg/mL
  Growth temperature: 37°C
  Growth strain: NEB Stable
  Copy number: High Copy
Gene/Insert
  Gene/Insert name: Depdc5
  Species: H. sapiens (human)
  Insert size (bp): 5000
  Mutation: EQPLH(371-375)GSGSG
  Entrez Gene: DEPDC5 (a.k.a. DEP.5, FFEVF, FFEVF1)
  Tag / fusion protein: FLAG (N terminal on insert)
  Cloning method: Unknown
Terms and licenses: Academic/Nonprofit Terms; Industry Terms: Not Available to Industry
How to cite: [pSK481] pLJC5 Flag-Depdc5(B) was a gift from David Sabatini & Kuang Shen (Addgene plasmid # 109339 ; http://n2t.net/addgene:109339 ; RRID:Addgene_109339)
