>Addgene plasmid #109339 | [pSK481] pLJC5 Flag-Depdc5(B) | depositor partial sequence | sequence record 206145 | WT DepdcC5
ATGGGCTACCCCTATGATGTGCCTGACTACGCAGATCTCAATGGTGGTGGTGGTGGGTCGACGATGAGAA
CAACAAAGGTCTACAAACTCGTCATCCACAAGAAGGGCTTTGGGGGCAGTGATGATGAGCTAGTTGTGAA
CCCCAAAGTGTTCCCTCACATCAAGCTTGGAGACATTGTAGAGATTGCACACCCCAACGATGAATACAGC
CCTCTGCTTTTGCAGGTCAAGTCTCTTAAGGAAGATTTACAGAAGGAAACTATCAGTGTGGACCAGACTG
TGACTCAAGTGTTCCGGCTGAGACCTTATCAGGATGTCTATGTTAATGTCGTAGACCCTAAGGATGTGAC
CCTTGACCTAGTGGAATTAACTTTTAAGGATCAGTATATTGGCCGTGGGGATATGTGGCGACTAAAGAAA
AGTTTGGTCAGCACATGTGCCTATATCACCCAGAAGGTGGAGTTTGCTGGCATCAGAGCACAGGCTGGTG
AACTGTGGGTTAAGAATGAGAAGGTCATGTGTGGCTACATCAGTGAAGATACCAGGGTGGTGTTTCGTTC
TACGTCGGCTATGGTTTACATATTTATTCAGATGAGCTGTGAAATGTGGGATTTTGATATTTATGGGGAT
TTGTATTTTGAGAAAGCTGTGAATGGTTTCCTTGCTGATCTATTTACCAAGTGGAAGGAGAAGAACTGTA
GTCATGAAGTGACAGTGGTCCTGTTTTCTAGAACTTTCTATGATGCAAAATCTGTTGATGAATTTCCTGA
AATAAACCGAGCCTCAATTCGACAGGATCACAAGGGGAGATTCTATGAAGACTTTTACAAAGTGGTGGTG
CAGAATGAGAGAAGAGAAGAATGGACTTCACTTCTCGTAACCATTAAAAAACTCTTCATCCAGTATCCAG
TGTTGGTGCGACTGGAACAGGCAGAGGGCTTTCCTCAAGGAGATAATTCTACCTCAGCACAAGGAAACTA
CCTGGAGGCCATCAATCTGTCATTCAATGTGTTTGATAAGCACTACATCAACCGCAACTTTGACCGAACT
GGGCAGATGTCAGTGGTGATCACGCCCGGGGTGGGTGTCTTTGAAGTGGACCGCCTACTCATGATCCTGA
CCAAGCAGCGGATGATAGATAATGGAATTGGTGTGGATTTGGTGTGCATGGGAGAGCAACCGTTACATGC
TGTCCCATTGTTCAAGCTCCATAATCGGAGTGCTCCCCGTGATTCTCGTCTGGGCGATGACTATAATATC
CCTCACTGGATAAACCACAGTTTCTACACATCCAAAAGCCAGCTCTTTTGTAATAGTTTCACCCCACGAA
TAAAACTGGCAGGAAAGAAGCCCGCCTCTGAGAAAGCAAAAAATGGCCGTGATACATCTCTCGGGAGTCC
AAAAGAATCTGAGAACGCCCTTCCCATCCAAGTAGATTATGACGCCTATGACGCTCAAGTGTTCAGGCTG
CCCGGCCCATCCCGGGCCCAGTGCCTCACCACCTGCAGATCTGTGCGAGAGCGAGAGAGTCACAGTCGAA
AGAGTGCCAGCTCCTGTGATGTTTCATCCAGCCCTTCCCTACCAAGCCGCACACTGCCCACTGAGGAAGT
GAGGAGCCAGGCTTCTGACGACAGCTCCCTAGGCAAGAGTGCCAACATCCTGATGATCCCACACCCCCAC
CTGCACCAGTATGAAGTCAGCAGCTCCTTGGGATACACCAGCACTCGAGATGTCCTGGAGAACATGATGG
AGCCACCACAGCGAGACTCCAGTGCACCAGGGAGGTTTCACGTTGGCAGTGCAGAATCCATGCTGCATGT
TCGACCTGGTGGATACACGCCCCAGAGAGCACTGATTAACCCCTTCGCTCCCTCTCGGATGCCCATGAAG
CTTACGTCCAACAGAAGGCGCTGGATGCACACTTTTCCTGTGGGGCCATCCGGAGAAGCCATCCAGATCC
ACCACCAGACCCGACAGAATATGGCGGAGCTACAAGGCAGCGGGCAGAGGGATCCAACTCACTCCTCTGC
AGAGCTGCTGGAGTTAGCATATCATGAAGCTGCTGGAAGGCACAGCAATTCCCGCCAGCCTGGTGACGGC
ATGTCCTTCTTGAACTTCAGTGGAACAGAGGAGCTTTCTGTCGGCCTGCTTAGCAACAGTGGTGCAGGTA
TGAATCCTAGGACCCAGAATAAGGATTCTCTAGAGGACAGTGTTTCTACCTCTCCAGACCCAATTCTGAC
ACTGTCTGCTCCCCCTGTAGTGCCAGGCTTCTGTTGCACAGTTGGAGTGGACTGGAAGTCTCTCACTACT
CCGGCGTGCCTCCCCCTTACCACCGACTACTTCCCTGACCGCCAGGGCCTGCAGAATGACTACACAGAGG
GCTGTTATGATCTCCTTCCAGAAGCAGACATCGACAGGAGGGACGAAGATGGTGTGCAGATGACAGCCCA
GCAGGTATTTGAAGAGTTTATTTGCCAACGTCTCATGCAGGGCTACCAAATCATAGTGCAGCCCAAGACA
CAGAAACCCAATCCTGCTGTCCCGCCCCCGCTGAGCAGTAGCCCACTCTATAGCCGAGGCCTTGTGTCCC
GAAACCGCCCTGAGGAGGAGGACCAGTATTGGCTGAGTATGGGCAGAACGTTCCACAAAGTGACGCTGAA
GGATAAGATGATCACAGTGACGCGATACCTTCCCAAGTATCCTTATGAATCTGCCCAGATCCACTACACC
TACAGCCTCTGTCCTTCCCACTCAGACTCAGAGTTCGTCTCCTGCTGGGTGGAGTTTTCCCACGAACGGC
TGGAGGAGTACAAGTGGAATTACTTAGATCAGTATATCTGTTCTGCCGGCTCTGAAGACTTCAGCTTAAT
TGAGTCCCTGAAGTTCTGGAGGACCCGCTTCCTGCTGCTGCCAGCCTGTGTCACCGCCACCAAGCGCATC
ACGGAGGGGGAGGCCCACTGCGACATCTATGGGGACAGGCCCCGTGCAGACGAGGACGAGTGGCAACTCC
TGGATGGTTTTGTCCGCTTTGTGGAGGGCTTGAATCGCATTCGCAGGCGGCATCGCTCGGATCGCATGAT
GCGGAAAGGGACCGCCATGAAAGGCTTGCAGATGACTGGGCCCATTTCCACGCATTCTCTGGAGTCAACT
GCACCCCCAGTGGGGAAGAAGGGAACCTCAGCTCTCTCTGCCCTGTTGGAGATGGAGGCCAGTCAGAAGT
GCCTGGGAGAACAGCAGGCAGCTGTGCATGGTGGGAAGAGCTCCGCCCAGTCAGCCGAGAGCAGCAGCGT
TGCCATGACTCCCACCTACATGGACAGCCCACGAAAGGACGGGGCCTTCTTTATGGAGTTTGTCCGCAGC
CCACGCACAGCATCGTCCGCCTTCTACCCTCAGGTATCTGTGGACCAAACAGCCACTCCTATGTTGGACG
GCACCAGTTTGGGCATATGCACAGGCCAATCCATGGACAGAGGCAACAGCCAGACCTTTGGGAACTCCCA
GAACATAGGAGAACAGGGCTACTCCTCCACAAACTCCAGTGACAGCAGCTCTCAGCAGCTGGTGGCAAGC
TCCTTGACCTCATCCTCTACCCTGACAGAGATCCTGGAAGCCATGAAGCACCCCTCGACAGGAGTCCAGC
TGCTCTCTGAACAGAAGGGCCTCTCACCGTACTGCTTCATCAGCGCGGAGGTGGTACACTGGTTGGTGAA
CCACGTGGAGGGGATCCAGACACAGGCGATGGCCATTGACATCATGCAGAAAATGCTGGAAGAGCAGCTC
ATCACACATGCATCTGGCGAAGCCTGGCGGACCTTCATCTACGGCTTCTATTTCTACAAGATAGTAACGG
ACAAAGAGCCCGACCGAGTGGCCATGCAGCAGCCCGCCACCACCTGGCACACAGCAGGAGTGGACGACTT
CGCCAGCTTCCAGCGCAAGTGGTTTGAGGTGGCCTTTGTGGCAGAAGAGCTCGTGCACTCTGAGATTCCT
GCCTTTCTCCTGCCCTGGCTGCCTAGCCGGCCAGCCTCCTATGCAAGTAGGCACAGCTCCTTTAGCCGAA
GTTTTGGAGGACGGAGCCAGGCGGCAGCACTTTTAGCTGCCACTGTCCCAGAGCAGAGGACTGTGACCCT
GGATGTTGACGTGAACAACCGCACAGACCGGCTGGAGTGGTGCAGCTGTTATTACCATGGCAACTTTTCT
CTGAATGCAGCCTTTGAGATCAAGCTGCACTGGATGGCGGTGACCGCAGCAGTACTCTTCGAGATGGTCC
AAGGTTGGCATCGGAAAGCCACCTCCTGTGGCTTCTTGTTAGTCCCAGTTTTGGAGGGGCCTTTTGCACT
GCCCAGTTACCTGTATGGCGACCCCCTTCGTGCCCAGCTCTTCATCCCACTCAACATCAGCTGCTTGCTC
AAGGAGGGCAGCGAGCACCTGTTTGATAGCTTTGAACCCGAAACGTACTGGGATCGAATGCACCTCTTCC
AGGAAGCCATTGCACACAGGTTTGGGTTTGTACAAGATAAATATTCTGCCTCTGCTTTTAACTTCCCTGC
TGAGAACAAGCCTCAGTATATCCACGTTACAGGAACAGTGTTTCTGCAGCTGCCCTACTCCAAGCGCAAG
TTCTCAGGGCAGCAGCGGCGGCGGCGGAACTCCACCAGCTCCACCAACCAGAACATGTTCTGCGAGGAGC
GGGTCGGCTACAACTGGGCCTACAACACCATGCTCACCAAAACATGGCGCTCCAGCGCCACAGGGGATGA
AAAGTTTGCTGATCGGCTGCTGAAGGACTTCACGGACTTCTGCATCAACCGTGACAACCGGCTGGTCACG
TTCTGGACAAGTTGCCTGGAGAAGATGCATGCCAGTGCCCCGTGAGAATTC
